Addgene plasmid #44066: pZC04 (pFA6a-PSc-6xGly-PrtA-His3MX)
Purpose: (Empty Backbone)
Depositing lab: Tim Formosa. Depositing organization: University of Utah.
Backbone
  Vector backbone: pFA6a-6xGLY-3xFLAG-HIS3MX6 (Addgene plasmid #20753)
  Backbone manufacturer: Mark Hochstrasser lab (Yale Univeristy, New Haven, CT) (PMID: 19243080)
  Backbone size (bp): 4142
  Modifications to backbone: 6xGly/3xFlag replaced with PSc/6xGly/PrtA
  Vector type: PCR-based yeast C-terminal tagging
  Selectable markers: HIS3
  Tag / fusion protein: PreScission protease site (C terminal on backbone); 6xGly linker (C terminal on backbone); Protein A tag (C terminal on backbone); ADH1 transcription terminator (C terminal on backbone); His3MX casette (C terminal on backbone)
Growth in bacteria
  Bacterial resistance: Ampicillin, 100 μg/mL
  Growth temperature: 37°C
  Growth strain: DH5alpha
  Copy number: Unknown
Gene/Insert
  Cloning method: Ligation Independent Cloning
  Sequencing primers: 5′ Sp6; 3′ T7
Resource information
  A portion of this plasmid was derived from a plasmid made by: Backbone pFA6a-6xGLY-3xFLAG-HIS3MX6 from Mark Hochstrasser lab (Yale Univeristy, New Haven, CT) via Addgene (Plasmid no. 20753)
Terms and licenses: Academic/Nonprofit Terms; Industry Terms: Not Available to Industry
Depositor comments: The depositing lab has constructed and deposited here 36 plasmids that can be used to generate linear PCR products to fuse to the 3' end of an ORF in the yeast genome and add (TEV or PreScission protease site) - 6X Gly linker - (12X His, 2X Strep, 3X FLAG, Protein A, or V5) - ADH1 transcription terminator - (KanMX, HphMX, or His3MX). Six plasmids (Addgene plasmids 44062, 44068, 44074, 44080, 44086, and 44092) have no epitope/purification tag and so can be used to add an alternate tag by standard cloning into unique XhoI-KpnI-XbaI sites, if desired. The other 30 plasmids are all of the possible combinations of the protease site - tag - marker options listed above. After fusion, the modified protein can then be followed with the epitope or purified using the tag and released from the matrix with the protease site. The constructs were designed with one of two different protease sites to allow a complex with two different tags to be purified in two successive steps, using each protease to release the complex from each purification matrix. The schematic diagram (see attached above) represents the format of the constructs and shows the proper scheme for producing the desired PCR products (see also below). If only epitope tagging is needed, the upstream primer can be adjusted to skip the protease site (see example below). Construction: DS5421 (pFA6a-6xGLY-3XFLAG-HIS3MX6 (Addgene Plasmid #20753), DS5422 (pFA6a-6xGLY-3XFLAG-KanMX) (Addgene Plasmid #20754), or DS5423 (pFA6a-6xGLY-3XFLAG-HphMX) (Addgene Plasmid #20755) (corresponding to each selection marker) was digested with AscI and PacI to release 3XFlag and replace it with TEV or PreScision sites followed by 6xGly and an XhoI-KpnI-XbaI linker. Affinity tags were constructed by PCR or by annealing oligos to fit into the XhoI-XbaI gap. This includes 12xHis, 2xStrep II, 3xFLAG, PrtA (2 repeats as found in pBS1479), and V5. Each tag was inserted into each base vector, making 30 templates with all combinations of protease site, tag, and selectable marker. PCR amplification: These two primers (along with 50 nt of homology to the targets at the 5' ends) will amplify the desired product from any of the constructs (the reading frame for P1 is important – alternating codons bracketed). P1 5’-(homology)...[CGA]CGG[ATC]CCC[GGG]TTA[ATT]AAC-3’ P2 5’-(homology)...GATATCATCGATGAATTCGAGCTCGTTT-3’ If only epitope tagging is needed, the upstream primer can be adjusted to skip the protease site. As an example, for the V5-tag-containing constructs, usage of the following primer (5’-(homology)... GGTGGAGGCTCTAGAGGTAAGCCAATTCCA-3’) in place of P1 will omit the protease cleavage site and add only 3xGly and V5 (GGGSR-V5-Stop).
How to cite: pZC04 (pFA6a-PSc-6xGly-PrtA-His3MX) was a gift from Tim Formosa (Addgene plasmid # 44066 ; http://n2t.net/addgene:44066 ; RRID:Addgene_44066)
