[The description below was written by a language model from this plasmid's Addgene catalogue record and pLannotate feature annotations shown in this document.]
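Description:
pZC04 (pFA6a-PSc-6xGly-PrtA-His3MX) is a template plasmid of the pFA6a family used for PCR-based C-terminal tagging of genes at their chromosomal loci in budding yeast. It is not meant to replicate in yeast and carries no yeast origin in the annotated features. It is maintained in E. coli through a high-copy ColE1/pUC-type origin and the ampicillin resistance gene (bla). It was derived from pFA6a-6xGLY-3xFLAG-HIS3MX6 by replacing the 6xGly/3xFLAG segment with a PreScission protease site, a six-glycine linker and a Protein A tag. The sequence record is 4,522 nt, somewhat larger than the listed backbone size, as expected from swapping in the larger tag. It is catalogued as an empty backbone, since the gene of interest is supplied by the yeast genome rather than cloned in.

The amplifiable module, flanked by SP6 and T7 promoters that serve as sequencing primer sites, begins with the protease site and linker. These are described in the record but not annotated in the feature table. Two IgG-binding units of Staphylococcus aureus protein A follow, then the S. cerevisiae ADH1 terminator. Downstream lies the His3MX cassette, a HIS3-type coding sequence driven by the Ashbya gossypii TEF promoter and terminator, which allows selection of integrants by histidine prototrophy.

Primers carrying about 50 nt of target homology generate a linear product that recombines in frame at the 3' end of an ORF. The fusion protein can then be detected or captured through the Protein A tag and released from the affinity matrix by PreScission cleavage. The plasmid belongs to a 36-member set combining TEV or PreScission sites with various tags and markers. The two protease sites allow sequential two-step purification of complexes carrying two different tags.
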