Features (pLannotate 1.2.2; 14 found; start..end, strand, type, name):
    199..303     -  promoter       AmpR promoter: bla
    398..433     +  CDS            rop (fragment): Rop protein, which maintains plasmids at low copy number; rop
    535..586     +  misc_feature   bom (fragment): basis of mobility region from pBR322
    649..667     +  promoter       SP6 promoter: promoter for bacteriophage SP6 RNA polymerase
    809..982     +  CDS            ProtA: IgG-binding unit of Staphylococcus aureus protein A
    986..1156    +  CDS            ProtA: IgG-binding unit of Staphylococcus aureus protein A
   1215..1402    +  terminator     ADH1 terminator: S. cerevisiae ADH1; transcription terminator for the S. cerevisiae alcohol dehydrogenase 1 (ADH1) gene
   1477..1820    +  promoter       TEF promoter: Ashbya gossypii TEF promoter
   1863..2516    +  CDS            HIS3: HIS7_YEAST - Experimental evidence at protein level: Swiss-Prot protein existence level 1. From Saccharomyces cerevisiae (strain ATCC 204508 / S288c) (Baker's yeast).
   2523..2720    +  terminator     TEF terminator: Ashbya gossypii TEF terminator
   2825..2843    -  promoter       T7 promoter: promoter for bacteriophage T7 RNA polymerase
   2865..2918    -  CDS            lacI (fragment): lac repressor; lacI; The lac repressor binds to the lac operator to inhibit transcription in E. coli. This inhibition can be relieved by adding lactose or isopropyl-β-D-thiogalactopyranoside (IPTG).
   3101..3689    -  rep_origin     ori: high-copy-number ColE1/pMB1/pBR322/pUC origin of replication
   3860..198     -  CDS            AmpR (across the origin): β-lactamase; bla; confers resistance to ampicillin, carbenicillin, and related antibiotics
>Addgene plasmid #44066 | pZC04 (pFA6a-PSc-6xGly-PrtA-His3MX) | depositor full sequence | sequence record 61687 | pZC04 (pFA6a-PSc-6xGly-PrtA-His3MX) sequence 4522 bps
CATTGGAAAACGTTCTTCGGGGCGAAAACTCTCAAGGATCTTACCGCTGTTGAGATCCAGTTCGATGTAA
CCCACTCGTGCACCCAACTGATCTTCAGCATCTTTTACTTTCACCAGCGTTTCTGGGTGAGCAAAAACAG
GAAGGCAAAATGCCGCAAAAAAGGGAATAAGGGCGACACGGAAATGTTGAATACTCATACTCTTCCTTTT
TCAATATTATTGAAGCATTTATCAGGGTTATTGTCTCATGAGCGGATACATATTTGAATGTATTTAGAAA
AATAAACAAATAGGGGTTCCGCGCACATTTCCCCGAAAAGTGCCACCTGACGTCTAAGAAACCATTATTA
TCATGACATTAACCTATAAAAATAGGCGTATCACGAGGCCCTTTCGTCTCGCGCGTTTCGGTGATGACGG
TGAAAACCTCTGACACATGCAGCTCCCGGAGACGGTCACAGCTTGTCTGTAAGCGGATGCCGGGAGCAGA
CAAGCCCGTCAGGGCGCGTCAGCGGGTGTTGGCGGGTGTCGGGGCTGGCTTAACTATGCGGCATCAGAGC
AGATTGTACTGAGAGTGCACCATATGGACATATTGTCGTTAGAACGCGGCTACAATTAATACATAACCTT
ATGTATCATACACATACGATTTAGGTGACACTATAGAACGCGGCCGCCAGCTGAAGCTTCGTACGCTGCA
GGTCGACGGATCCCCGGGTTAATTAACTTGGAAGTATTGTTCCAAGGTCCAGGTGGAGGCGGTGGAGGCT
CTAGAAAAACCGCGGCTCTTGCGCAACACGATGAAGCCGTGGACAACAAATTCAACAAAGAACAACAAAA
CGCGTTCTATGAGATCTTACATTTACCTAACTTAAACGAAGAACAACGAAACGCCTTCATCCAAAGTTTA
AAAGATGACCCAAGCCAAAGCGCTAACCTTTTAGCAGAAGCTAAAAAGCTAAATGATGCTCAGGCGCCGA
AAGTAGACAACAAATTCAACAAAGAACAACAAAACGCGTTCTATGAGATCTTACATTTACCTAACTTAAA
CGAAGAACAACGAAACGCCTTCATCCAAAGTTTAAAAGATGACCCAAGCCAAAGCGCTAACCTTTTAGCA
GAAGCTAAAAAGCTAAATGGTGCTCAGGCGCCGAAAGTAGACGCGAATTCCGCGGGGAAGTCAACCTGAC
TCGAGGCGCGCCACTTCTAAATAAGCGAATTTCTTATGATTTATGATTTTTATTATTAAATAAGTTATAA
AAAAAATAAGTGTATACAAATTTTAAAGTGACTCTTAGGTTTTAAAACGAAAATTCTTATTCTTGAGTAA
CTCTTTCCTGTAGGTCAGGTTGCTTTCTCAGGTATAGTATGAGGTCGCTCTTATTGACCACACCTCTACC
GGCAGATCCGCTAGGGATAACAGGGTAATATAGATCTGTTTAGCTTGCCTCGTCCCCGCCGGGTCACCCG
GCCAGCGACATGGAGGCCCAGAATACCCTCCTTGACAGTCTTGACGTGCGCAGCTCAGGGGCATGATGTG
ACTGTCGCCCGTACATTTAGCCCATACATCCCCATGTATAATCATTTGCATCCATACATTTTGATGGCCG
CACGGCGCGAAGCAAAAATTACGGCTCCTCGCTGCAGACCTGCGAGCAGGGAAACGCTCCCCTCACAGAC
GCGTTGAATTGTCCCCACGCCGCGCCCCTGTAGAGAAATATAAAAGGTTAGGATTTGCCACTGAGGTTCT
TCTTTCATATACTTCCTTTTAAAATCTTGCTAGGATACAGTTCTCACATCACATCCGAACATAAACAACC
ATGGCAGAACCAGCCCAAAAAAAGCAAAAACAAACTGTTCAGGAGCGCAAGGCGTTTATCTCCCGTATCA
CTAATGAAACTAAAATTCAAATCGCTATTTCGCTGAATGGTGGTTATATTCAAATAAAAGATTCGATTCT
TCCTGCAAAGAAGGATGACGATGTAGCTTCCCAAGCTACTCAGTCACAGGTCATCGATATTCACACAGGT
GTTGGCTTTTTGGATCATATGATCCATGCGTTGGCAAAACACTCTGGTTGGTCTCTTATTGTTGAATGTA
TCGGTGACCTGCACATTGACGATCACCATACTACCGAAGATTGCGGTATCGCATTAGGGCAAGCGTTCAA
AGAAGCAATGGGTGCTGTCCGTGGTGTAAAAAGATTCGGTACTGGGTTCGCACCATTGGATGAGGCGCTA
TCACGTGCCGTAGTCGATTTATCTAATAGACCATTTGCTGTAATCGACCTTGGATTGAAGAGAGAGATGA
TTGGTGATTTATCCACTGAAATGATTCCACACTTTTTGGAAAGTTTCGCGGAGGCGGCCAGAATTACTTT
GCATGTTGATTGTCTGAGAGGTTTCAACGATCACCACAGAAGTGAGAGTGCGTTCAAGGCTTTGGCTGTT
GCCATAAGAGAAGCTATTTCTAGCAATGGCACCAATGACGTTCCCTCAACCAAAGGTGTTTTGATGTGAA
GTACTGACAATAAAAAGATTCTTGTTTTCAAGAACTTGTCATTTGTATAGTTTTTTTATATTGTAGTTGT
TCTATTTTAATCAAATGTTAGCGTGATTTATATTTTTTTTCGCCTCGACATCATCTGCCCAGATGCGAAG
TTAAGTGCGCAGAAAGTAATATCATGCGTCAATCGTATGTGAATGCTGGTCGCTATACTGCTGTCGATTC
GATACTAACGCCGCCATCCAGTTTAAACGAGCTCGAATTCATCGATGATATCAGATCCACTAGTGGCCTA
TGCGGCCGCGGATCTGCCGGTCTCCCTATAGTGAGTCGTATTAATTTCGATAAGCCAGGTTAACCTGCAT
TAATGAATCGGCCAACGCGCGGGGAGAGGCGGTTTGCGTATTGGGCGCTCTTCCGCTTCCTCGCTCACTG
ACTCGCTGCGCTCGGTCGTTCGGCTGCGGCGAGCGGTATCAGCTCACTCAAAGGCGGTAATACGGTTATC
CACAGAATCAGGGGATAACGCAGGAAAGAACATGTGAGCAAAAGGCCAGCAAAAGGCCAGGAACCGTAAA
AAGGCCGCGTTGCTGGCGTTTTTCCATAGGCTCCGCCCCCCTGACGAGCATCACAAAAATCGACGCTCAA
GTCAGAGGTGGCGAAACCCGACAGGACTATAAAGATACCAGGCGTTTCCCCCTGGAAGCTCCCTCGTGCG
CTCTCCTGTTCCGACCCTGCCGCTTACCGGATACCTGTCCGCCTTTCTCCCTTCGGGAAGCGTGGCGCTT
TCTCAATGCTCACGCTGTAGGTATCTCAGTTCGGTGTAGGTCGTTCGCTCCAAGCTGGGCTGTGTGCACG
AACCCCCCGTTCAGCCCGACCGCTGCGCCTTATCCGGTAACTATCGTCTTGAGTCCAACCCGGTAAGACA
CGACTTATCGCCACTGGCAGCAGCCACTGGTAACAGGATTAGCAGAGCGAGGTATGTAGGCGGTGCTACA
GAGTTCTTGAAGTGGTGGCCTAACTACGGCTACACTAGAAGGACAGTATTTGGTATCTGCGCTCTGCTGA
AGCCAGTTACCTTCGGAAAAAGAGTTGGTAGCTCTTGATCCGGCAAACAAACCACCGCTGGTAGCGGTGG
TTTTTTTGTTTGCAAGCAGCAGATTACGCGCAGAAAAAAAGGATCTCAAGAAGATCCTTTGATCTTTTCT
ACGGGGTCTGACGCTCAGTGGAACGAAAACTCACGTTAAGGGATTTTGGTCATGAGATTATCAAAAAGGA
TCTTCACCTAGATCCTTTTAAATTAAAAATGAAGTTTTAAATCAATCTAAAGTATATATGAGTAAACTTG
GTCTGACAGTTACCAATGCTTAATCAGTGAGGCACCTATCTCAGCGATCTGTCTATTTCGTTCATCCATA
GTTGCCTGACTCCCCGTCGTGTAGATAACTACGATACGGGAGGGCTTACCATCTGGCCCCAGTGCTGCAA
TGATACCGCGAGACCCACGCTCACCGGCTCCAGATTTATCAGCAATAAACCAGCCAGCCGGAAGGGCCGA
GCGCAGAAGTGGTCCTGCAACTTTATCCGCCTCCATCCAGTCTATTAATTGTTGCCGGGAAGCTAGAGTA
AGTAGTTCGCCAGTTAATAGTTTGCGCAACGTTGTTGCCATTGCTACAGGCATCGTGGTGTCACGCTCGT
CGTTTGGTATGGCTTCATTCAGCTCCGGTTCCCAACGATCAAGGCGAGTTACATGATCCCCCATGTTGTG
CAAAAAAGCGGTTAGCTCCTTCGGTCCTCCGATCGTTGTCAGAAGTAAGTTGGCCGCAGTGTTATCACTC
ATGGTTATGGCAGCACTGCATAATTCTCTTACTGTCATGCCATCCGTAAGATGCTTTTCTGTGACTGGTG
AGTACTCAACCAAGTCATTCTGAGAATAGTGTATGCGGCGACCGAGTTGCTCTTGCCCGGCGTCAATACG
GGATAATACCGCGCCACATAGCAGAACTTTAAAAGTGCTCAT
