>Addgene plasmid #44066 | pZC04 (pFA6a-PSc-6xGly-PrtA-His3MX) | addgene partial sequence | sequence record 62057 | Sp6 5'-ATTTAGGTGACACTATAG-3'
TCGTACGCTGCAGGTCGACGGATCCCCGGGTTAATTAACTTGGAAGTATTGTTCCAAGGTCCAGGTGGAG
GCGGTGGAGGCTCTAGAAAAACCGCGGCTCTTGCGCAACACGATGAAGCCGTGGACAACAAATTCAACAA
AGAACAACAAAACGCGTTCTATGAGATCTTACATTTACCTAACTTAAACGAAGAACAACGAAACGCCTTC
ATCCAAAGTTTAAAAGATGACCCAAGCCAAAGCGCTAACCTTTTAGCAGAAGCTAAAAAGCTAAATGATG
CTCAGGCGCCGAAAGTAGACAACAAATTCAACAAAGAACAACAAAACGCGTTCTATGAGATCTTACATTT
ACCTAACTTAAACGAAGAACAACGAAACGCCTTCATCCAAAGTTTAAAAGATGACCCAAGCCAAAGCGCT
AACCTTTTAGCAGAAGCTAAAAAGCTAAATGGTGCTCAGGCGCCGAAAGTAGACGCGAATTCCGCGGGGA
AGTCAACCTGACTCGAGGCGCGCCACTTCTAAATAAGCGAATTTCTTATGATTTATGATTTTTATTATTA
AATAAGTTATAAAAAAAATAAGTGTATACAAATTTTAAAGTGACTCTTAGGTTTTAAAACGAAAATTCTT
ATTCTTGAGTAACTCTTTCCTGTAGGTCAGGTTGCTTTCTCAGGTATAGTATGAGGTCGCTCTTATTGAC
CACACCTCTACCGGCAGATCCGCTAGGGATAACAGGGTAATATAGATCTGTTTAGCTTGCCTCGTCCCCG
CCGGGTCACCCGGCCAGCGACATGGAGGCCCAGAATACCCTCCTTGACAGTCTTGACGTGCGCAGCTCAG
GGGCATGATGTGACTGTCGCCCGTACATTTAGCCCATACATCCCCATGTATAATCATTTGCATCCATACA
TT
