>Addgene plasmid #44066 | pZC04 (pFA6a-PSc-6xGly-PrtA-His3MX) | addgene partial sequence | sequence record 62855 | T7 5'-TAATACGACTCACTATAGGG-3'
CCGCATAGGCCACTAGTGGATCTGATATCATCGATGAATTCGAGCTCGTTTAAACTGGATGGCGGCGTTA
GTATCGAATCGACAGCAGTATAGCGACCAGCATTCACATACGATTGACGCATGATATTACTTTCTGCGCA
CTTAACTTCGCATCTGGGCAGATGATGTCGAGGCGAAAAAAAATATAAATCACGCTAACATTTGATTAAA
ATAGAACAACTACAATATAAAAAAACTATACAAATGACAAGTTCTTGAAAACAAGAATCTTTTTATTGTC
AGTACTTCACATCAAAACACCTTTGGTTGAGGGAACGTCATTGGTGCCATTGCTAGAAATAGCTTCTCTT
ATGGCAACAGCCAAAGCCTTGAACGCACTCTCACTTCTGTGGTGATCGTTGAAACCTCTCAGACAATCAA
CATGCAAAGTAATTCTGGCCGCCTCCGCGAAACTTTCCAAAAAGTGTGGAATCATTTCAGTGGATAAATC
ACCAATCATCTCTCTCTTCAATCCAAGGTCGATTACAGCAAATGGTCTACTAGATAAATCGACTACGGCA
CGTGATAGCGCCTCATCCAATGGTGCGAACCCAGTACCGAATCTTTTTACACCACGGACAGCACCCATTG
CTTCTTTGAACGCTTGCCCTAATGCGATACCGCAATCTTCGGTAGTATGGTGATCGTCAATGTGCAGGTC
ACCAATACATTCAACAATAAGAGACCAACCAGAGTGTTTTGCCAACGCATGGATCATATGATCCAAAAAG
CCAACACCTGTGTGAATATCGATGACCTGTGACTGAGTAGCTTGGGAAGCTACATCGTCATCCTTCTTTG
CAGGAAGAATCGAATCTTTTATTTGAATATAACCACCATTCAGCGA
